>Addgene plasmid #217615 | Human USP46 | addgene full sequence | sequence record 426910 | Addgene NGS Result
CATATACGCCATATTGAATTGGCGGTCGACTGGCGTAATAGCGAAGAGGCCCGCACCGATCGCCCTTCCC
AACAGTTGCGCAGCCTGAATGGCGAATGGG
[124 nt withheld, positions 101-224]
C
[91 nt withheld, positions 226-316]
A
[49 nt withheld, positions 318-366]
CCTTTGACGTTGGAGTCCACGTTCTTT
[37 nt withheld, positions 394-430]
ACCCTATCTCGGTCTATTCTTTTGATTTATAAGGGATTTTGCCGATTTCGGCCTATTGGTTAAAAAATGA
GCTGATTTAACAAAAATTTAACGCGAATTTTAACAAAATATTAACGCTTACAATTTAGGTGGCACTTTTC
GGGGAAATGTGCGCGGAACCCCTATTTGTTTATTTTTCTAAATACATTCAAATATGTATCCGCTCATGAG
ACAATAACCCTGATAAATGCTTCAATAATATTGAAAAAGGAAGAGTATGAGTATTCAACATTTCCGTGTC
GCCCTTATTCCCTTTTTTGCGGCATTTTGCCTTCCTGTTTTTGCTCACCCAGAAACGCTGGTGAAAGTAA
AAGATGCTGAAGATCAGTTGGGTGCACGAGTGGGTTACATCGAACTGGATCTCAACAGCGGTAAGATCCT
TGAGAGTTTTCGCCCCGAAGAACGTTTTCCAATGATGAGCACTTTTAAAGTTCTGCTATGTGGCGCGGTA
TTATCCCGTATTGACGCCGGGCAAGAGCAACTCGGTCGCCGCATACACTATTCTCAGAATGACTTGGTTG
AGTACTCACCAGTCACAGAAAAGCATCTTACGGATGGCATGACAGTAAGAGAATTATGCAGTGCTGCCAT
AACCATGAGTGATAACACTGCGGCCAACTTACTTCTGACAACGATCGGAGGACCGAAGGAGCTAACCGCT
TTTTTGCACAACATGGGGGATCATGTAACTCGCCTTGATCGTTGGGAACCGGAGCTGAATGAAGCCATAC
CAAACGACGAGCGTGACACCACGATGCCTGTAGCAATGGCAACAACGTTGCGCAAACTATTAACTGGCGA
ACTACTTACTCTAGCTTCCCGGCAACAATTAATAGACTGGATGGAGGCGGATAAAGTTGCAGGACCACTT
CTGCGCTCGGCCCTTCCGGCTGGCTGGTTTATTGCTGATAAATCTGGAGCCGGTGAGCGTGGGTCTCGCG
GTATCATTGCAGCACTGGGGCCAGATGGTAAGCCCTCCCGTATCGTAGTTATCTACACGACGGGGAGTCA
GGCAACTATGGATGAACGAAATAGACAGATCGCTGAGATAGGTGCCTCACTGATTAAGCATTGGTAACTG
TCAGACCAAGTTTACTCATATATACTTTAGATTGATTTAAAACTTCATTTTTAATTTAAAAGGATCTAGG
TGAAGATCCTTTTTGATAATCTCATGACCAAAATCCCTTAACGTGAGTTTTCGTTCCACTGAGCGTCAGA
CCCCGTAGAAAAGATCAAAGGATCTTCTTGAGATTCTTTTTTTCTGCGCGTAATCTGCTGCTTGCAAACA
AAAAAACCACCGCTACCAGCGGTGGTTTGTTTGCCGGATCAAGAGCTACCAACTCTTTTTCCGAAGGTAA
CTGGCTTCAGCAGAGCGCAGATACCAAATACTGTTCTTCTAGTGTAGCCGTAGTTAGGCCACCACTTCAA
GAACTCTGTAGCACCGCCTACATACCTCGCTCTGCTAATCCTGTTACCAGTGGCTGCTGCCAGTGGCGAT
AAGTCGTGTCTTACCGGGTTGGACTCAAGACGATAGTTACCGGATAAGGCGCAGCGGTCGGGCTGAACGG
GGGGTTCGTGCACACAGCCCAGCTTGGAGCGAACGACCTACACCGAACTGAGATACCTACAGCGTGAGCT
ATGAGAAAGCGCCACGCTTCCCGAAGGGAGAAAGGCGGACAGGTATCCGGTAAGCGGCAGGGTCGGAACA
GGAGAGCGCACGAGGGAGCTTCCAGGGGGAAACGCCTGGTATCTTTATAATCCTGTCGGGTTTCGCCACC
TCTGACTTGAGCGTCGATTTTTGTGATGCTCGTCAGGGGGGCGGAGCCTATGGAAAAACGCCAGCAACGC
GGCCTTTTTACGGTTCCTGGCCTTTTGCTGGCCTTTTGCTCACATGTTCTTTCCTGCGTTATCCCCTGAT
TCTGTGGATAACCGTATTACCGCCTTTGAGTGAGCTGATACCGCTCGCCGCAGCCGAACGACCGAGCGCA
GCGAGTCAGTGAGCGAGGAAGCGGAAGAGCGCCCAATACGCAAACCGCCTCTCCCCGCGCGTTGGCCGAT
TCATTAATGCAGCTGGCACGACAGGTTTCCCGACTGGAAAGCGGGCAGTGAGCGCAACGCAATTAATGTG
AGTTAGCTCACTCATTAGGCACCCCAGGCTTTACACTTTATGCTCCCGGCTCGTATGTTGTGTGGAATTG
TGAGCGGATAACAATTTCACACAGGAAACAGCTATGACCATGATTACGCCAAGCGCGCAATTAACCCTCA
CTAAAGGGAACAAAAGCTGGGTACCGGGCCCAATGCATTGGCGCCGCGGCCGCGAATTAAAAAACCTCCC
ACACCTCCCCCTGAACCTGAAACATAAAATGAATGCAATTGTTGTTGTTAACTTGTTTATTGCAGCTTAT
AATGGTTACAAATAAAGCAATAGCATCACAAATTTCACAAATAAAGCATTTTTTTCACTGCATTCTAGTT
GTGGTTTGTCCAAACTCATCAATGTATCTTATCATGTCTGGATCTACGTAATACGACTCACTATAGGGTC
TAGATGGCGCGCCTTACTCTCTTGACTGATAGAATAAAATATATCCAGATTCTGAATTTTTTGATATATC
TGACGTCAGGCCATAGAATTCTTCAATAGCTTGAGCATCTATTTTCTCTACAATGTCATCATCAAACAAA
AGCCAGAAGCCGTGACTTTTCACAATAGTGATATAATGCCCACGATTAGGACCACTGCCACAGTGAACGA
CCACCGCAACCAAGTCATACATGCGGTCCAGGTTCACTGCATCACTGGAGGTGTTGAAGAGCCGGAGTTC
CAGAGGGAAGACCACACGGTAAGACAGCTTGGTGTATCTGTGCAGCTGCTCCATGTACTTGAACCGCTTT
AGGTGCAGGGCCAAGATCATGGGCAGCTTTTTTACCCTCATCCTTTTCTGGGCTTCTTGTTTGCTGCAGC
ATGTTTCACAATAATATTTTTGTTCACTACACAGTGTTTCTGTGTTGCTGAAGTCTCTTAGACAGTGGGT
AATGGATGTATTCTGCTCCACATCAACAGAAAGGTCAAGAAAATCTTCATCTTTGCTACTAACAGTTTCA
CAGTTCAAGCATCGAGTTTCATTGGTAAGCGTTCCCTGAAAAATCTCATGGACCCAGGTGAGTTCTGGTT
TATTATTTTCCGCAGGTTCGTTCATGTTGCCATTTTTTAATTTTCCATTTTGTTTTTCCTGTTTCTTCTC
CTCCTGAAGGATGTCCGCAATAGTGTTTAGCAAATAATTTAAAAATTCATGAGCATCCTGCTGCATGTAG
TTATCAAAGAGATCATTCTCTTTTCTCAGCCTTGAAATGAACTTCTTTGGTGGGATGACGCCAACCTTCT
TCTTCTGTGTGGCAATGCTGTGGAAAAGGTCCGCCAGGCACGTCAGCAAGTTTTCCTTCTTCTTTTGCTG
GGCCTTGTATGCCAACACATTCTCCCGGAATGGACGGCAGAAGTACAATGCCTGAAGCACGGAGTTACAG
TAGCATGTGTTTCCAAAATTGACCAATCCGAAATAGTGTTCATTGATTGGAAACTGCTCTGGACCAATGT
CTTTTTCCAGAGCAGAGGCATTGGTGCCCATATTACAGATGGAGGCGATGTTTCGGACAGTCATTGGCCG
GCCATCGATGAATTCGGATCCTGCAAAAAGAACAAGTAGCTTGTATTCTATAGTGTCACCTAAATCAAGC
TTGCTCCGACGTCCCCAGGCAGAATGGCGGTTCCCTAAACGAGCATTGCTTATATAGACCTCCCATTAGG
CACGCCTACCGCCCATTTACGTCAATGGAACGCCCATTTGCGTCATTGCCCCTCCCCATTGACGTCAATG
GGGATGTACTTGGCAGCCATCGCGGGCCATTTACCGCCATTGACGTCAATGGGAGTACTGCCAATGTACC
CTGGCGTACTTCCAATAGTAATGTACTTGCCAAGTTACTATTAATAGATATTGATGTACTGCCAAGTGGG
CCATTTACCGTCATTGACGTCAATAGGGGGCGTGAGAACGGATATGAATGGGCAATGAGCCATCCCATTG
ACGTCAATGGTGGGTGGTCCTATTGACGTCAATGGGCATTGAGCCAGGCGGGCCATTTACCGTAATTGAC
GTCAATGGGGGAGGCGCCATATACGTCAATAGGACCGCCCATATGACGTCAATAGGAAAGATCATATATA
GAGACCATTGACGTCAATGGGGGAGTGGCTATGGGCGGTATTAGGAAGCCCCATATATGGTATATGGGAC
CGCCCATTGGGAGGGGCTATCTACGTCAATAGGAAAACCCATATATGGAATACTATATGGCATAGGGCCA
ATACATAGTATTGAACCTGGCCAATAGCCATATTGGCATAGGGCCATATTGGATATTGCCTATATATTGA
TCCTGGCATATAGCCAATATGGCCGCCATTATTGGCACCATGCCAATTCAATATGGCGGACTTGGCACAG
GGCCAAGACCCCTCCTCAAACTTGGCACCGTGCCAAGTAGACCCCTCCCCAGTTGGCACAGTGCTAGGTC
CGCCATATTGAATTGGCATGGTGCCAAGTCCGCCATATTGAATTGGCTGGGGTCCAGATCCACCATATTG
AATTGGCACGAGTCCATATACGCCATATTGAATTGGCACAGGTCCAGATCCACCATATTGAATTGGCATG
AGTC
Features (pLannotate 1.2.2; 15 found; start..end, strand, type, name):
     30..96      +  CDS            lacZα (fragment): LacZα fragment of β-galactosidase; lacZ fragment
    101..529     +  rep_origin     f1 ori (sequence partly withheld): f1 bacteriophage origin of replication; arrow indicates direction of (+) strand synthesis
    582..686     +  promoter       AmpR promoter: bla
    687..1547    +  CDS            AmpR: β-lactamase; bla; confers resistance to ampicillin, carbenicillin, and related antibiotics
   1718..2306    +  rep_origin     ori: high-copy-number ColE1/pMB1/pBR322/pUC origin of replication
   2489..2581    +  CDS            lacI (fragment): lac repressor; lacI; The lac repressor binds to the lac operator to inhibit transcription in E. coli. This inhibition can be relieved by adding lactose or isopropyl-β-D-thiogalactopyranoside (IPTG).
   2594..2615    +  protein_bind   CAP binding site: CAP binding activates transcription in the presence of cAMP. E. coli catabolite activator protein
   2630..2660    +  promoter       lac promoter: promoter for the E. coli lac operon
   2668..2684    +  protein_bind   lac operator: The lac repressor binds to the lac operator to inhibit transcription in E. coli. This inhibition can be relieved by adding lactose or isopropyl-β-D-thiogalactopyranoside (IPTG). lac repressor encoded by lacI
   2729..2747    +  promoter       T3 promoter: promoter for bacteriophage T3 RNA polymerase
   2860..2994    +  polyA_signal   SV40 poly(A) signal: SV40 polyadenylation signal
   2999..3017    +  promoter       T7 promoter: promoter for bacteriophage T7 RNA polymerase
   3037..4134    -  CDS            USP46: UBP46_HUMAN - Experimental evidence at protein level: Swiss-Prot protein existence level 1. Deubiquitinating enzyme that plays a role in behavior, possibly by regulating GABA action. May act by mediating the deubiquitination of GAD1/GAD67 (By similarity). Has almost no deubiquitinating activity by itself and requires the interaction with WDR48 to have a high activity (PubMed:19075014, PubMed:26388029). Not involved in deubiquitination of monoubiquitinated FANCD2 (PubMed:19075014). From Homo sapiens (Human).
   4187..4205    -  promoter       SP6 promoter: promoter for bacteriophage SP6 RNA polymerase
   4240..23      -  promoter       CMV IE94 promoter (across the origin): enhancer/promoter region of simian cytomegalovirus major immediate early transcription unit IE94
