[The description below was written by a language model from this plasmid's Addgene catalogue record and pLannotate feature annotations shown in this document.]
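Description:
Human USP46 is a mammalian expression plasmid of about 5.2 kb built on the pCS2 backbone and carrying a gene-synthesized human USP46 coding sequence. It is propagated in E. coli as a high-copy plasmid through a ColE1/pUC-type origin and selected with ampicillin via the β-lactamase gene and its native promoter. An f1 phage origin is also present. Remnants of the lac region (lacZα and lacI fragments, CAP site, lac promoter and operator) are cloning-vector leftovers with no evident role in expression of the insert.

The expression unit lies on the minus strand of the sequenced record. The simian cytomegalovirus IE94 enhancer/promoter, which spans the numbering origin, drives transcription through an SP6 promoter and then the USP46 open reading frame. The annotated SV40 polyadenylation signal sits downstream of the insert, although the annotation tool lists it on the opposite strand from the coding sequence. This promoter arrangement supports strong constitutive expression in transfected mammalian cells, and the SP6 site could allow in vitro synthesis of sense RNA. T7 and T3 promoters lie on the far side of the insert. No epitope tag, reporter or mammalian selection marker is annotated, so the protein appears to be untagged as far as the record shows.

USP46 is a deubiquitinating enzyme that has little activity on its own and depends on its partner WDR48 for high activity. The plasmid was deposited with a study showing that the USP46 complex deubiquitylates LRP6 to promote Wnt/β-catenin signaling, and its stated purpose is mammalian expression of USP46.
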