Addgene plasmid #217615: Human USP46
Purpose: Mammalian expression of USP46
Depositing lab: Ethan Lee. Publication: The USP46 complex deubiquitylates LRP6 to promote Wnt/beta-catenin signaling. Ng VH, Spencer Z, Neitzel LR, Nayak A, Loberg MA, Shen C, Kassel SN, Kroh HK, An Z, Anthony CC, Bryant JM, Lawson A, Goldsmith L, Benchabane H, Hansen AG, Li J, D'Souza S, Lebensohn AM, Rohatgi R, Weiss WA, Weiss VL, Williams C, Hong CC, Robbins DJ, Ahmed Y, Lee E. Nat Commun. 2023 Oct 5;14(1):6173. doi: 10.1038/s41467-023-41836-z. PubMed 37798301.
Backbone
  Vector backbone: pCS2
  Vector type: Mammalian Expression
Growth in bacteria
  Bacterial resistance: Ampicillin, 100 μg/mL
  Growth temperature: 37°C
  Growth strain: DH5alpha
  Copy number: High Copy
Gene/Insert
  Gene/Insert name: USP46
  Species: H. sapiens (human)
  Entrez Gene: USP46
  Cloning method: Gene Synthesis
Terms and licenses: Academic/Nonprofit Terms; Industry Terms: Not Available to Industry
How to cite: Human USP46 was a gift from Ethan Lee (Addgene plasmid # 217615 ; http://n2t.net/addgene:217615 ; RRID:Addgene_217615)
